Addgene plasmid #154029: pDONR207 SARS-CoV-2 NSP3 Cys857Ala_nostop
Purpose: Gateway-compatible Entry vector
Depositing lab: Fritz Roth. Depositing organization: Sinai Health System. Publication: A Comprehensive, Flexible Collection of SARS-CoV-2 Coding Regions. Kim DK, Knapp JJ, Kuang D, Chawla A, Cassonnet P, Lee H, Sheykhkarimli D, Samavarchi-Tehrani P, Abdouni H, Rayhan A, Li R, Pogoutse O, Coyaud E, van der Werf S, Demeret C, Gingras AC, Taipale M, Raught B, Jacob Y, Roth FP. G3 (Bethesda). 2020 Aug 6. pii: g3.120.401554. doi: 10.1534/g3.120.401554. PubMed 32763951.
Backbone
  Vector backbone: pDONR207
  Backbone manufacturer: Invitrogen
  Backbone size w/o insert (bp): 5585
  Vector type: Gateway-compatible Entry vector, with mutagenized insert of NSP3 gene's CDS from SARS-CoV-2 isolate Wuhan-Hu-1
Growth in bacteria
  Bacterial resistance: Gentamicin, 10 μg/mL
  Growth temperature: 37°C
  Growth strain: DH5alpha
  Copy number: Unknown
Gene/Insert
  Gene/Insert name: NSP3 (alt name: PLPRO)
  Species: SARS-CoV-2 isolate Wuhan-Hu-1
  Insert size (bp): 5838
  Mutation: Many synonymous changes due to codon optimization
  Cloning method: Gateway Cloning
  Sequencing primers: 5′ TCGCGTTAACGCTAGCATGGATCT; 3′ GTAACATCAGAGATTTTGAGACAC
Terms and licenses: Academic/Nonprofit Terms; Industry Terms
How to cite: pDONR207 SARS-CoV-2 NSP3 Cys857Ala_nostop was a gift from Fritz Roth (Addgene plasmid # 154029 ; http://n2t.net/addgene:154029 ; RRID:Addgene_154029)
