[The description below was written by a language model from this plasmid's Addgene catalogue record and pLannotate feature annotations shown in this document.]
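Description:
pDONR207 SARS-CoV-2 NSP3 Cys857Ala_nostop is a Gateway entry clone built on the Invitrogen pDONR207 backbone and carrying a codon-optimized coding sequence for non-structural protein 3 (NSP3, which contains the papain-like protease, PLpro) of SARS-CoV-2 isolate Wuhan-Hu-1. It is propagated in E. coli from a high-copy ColE1/pUC-type origin and selected with gentamicin through the aacC1 acetyltransferase gene, which is driven by a class 1 integron Pc promoter. The kanamycin-resistance fragments and the short RSF origin match in the annotation are partial remnants of the backbone, not functional markers. The assembled plasmid sequence is about 9.2 kb.

The insert of about 5.8 kb is annotated as a fragment of the viral replicase polyprotein 1a. The automated note about nsp10 function simply comes from that polyprotein database entry and does not describe this insert. As the name indicates, the clone carries a Cys857Ala substitution. The catalogue calls the insert mutagenized, but its mutation field lists only the synonymous changes from codon optimization, and the record does not state what the substitution is for. The "nostop" designation means the ORF lacks a termination codon, so it can be read through into a C-terminal tag supplied by a destination vector.

The ORF is flanked by attL recombination sites (the upstream one is labelled attL3 by the annotation tool, the downstream one attL2). The rrnB T1 and T2 terminators lie upstream and insulate the insert from read-through transcription. There is no expression promoter for the insert. The plasmid instead serves as a donor for LR Clonase transfer into expression vectors of choice, as part of a collection of SARS-CoV-2 coding regions. The second, depositor-supplied sequence record covers only the insert.
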