Features (pLannotate 1.2.2; 12 found; start..end, strand, type, name):
      1..57      +  rep_origin     RSF ori (fragment): Plasmids containing the RSF 1030 origin of replication can be propagated in E. coli cells that contain additional plasmids with compatible origins.
     84..111     -  terminator     rrnB T2 terminator: transcription terminator T2 from the E. coli rrnB gene
    243..286     +  terminator     rrnB T1 terminator: Escherichia coli rrnB; transcription terminator T1 from the E. coli rrnB gene
    343..438     +  protein_bind   attL3: mutant version of attL; recombination site for the Gateway® LR reaction LR Clonase™
    438..6278    +  CDS            R1A_SARS2 (fragment) (sequence partly withheld): Experimental evidence at protein level: Swiss-Prot protein existence level 1. [Non-structural protein 10]: Plays a pivotal role in viral transcription by stimulating both nsp14 3'-5' exoribonuclease and nsp16 2'-O-methyltransferase activities. Therefore plays an essential role in viral mRNAs cap methylation. From Severe acute respiratory syndrome coronavirus 2 (2019-nCoV) (SARS-CoV-2).
   6280..6379    -  protein_bind   attL2: mutant version of attL; recombination site for the Gateway® LR reaction LR Clonase™
   6502..7128    +  CDS            KanR (fragment): aminoglycoside phosphotransferase; aph(3')-Ia; confers resistance to kanamycin in bacteria or G418 (Geneticin®) in eukaryotes
   7162..7695    -  CDS            GmR: gentamycin acetyltransferase; aacC1; confers resistance to gentamycin
   7884..7912    -  promoter       Pc promoter: intI1 (promoter lies within the coding sequence); class 1 integron promoter
   7890..8237    -  CDS            YPR2_ECOLX (fragment): Protein predicted: Swiss-Prot protein existence level 4. From Escherichia coli.
   8242..8426    +  CDS            KanR (fragment): aminoglycoside phosphotransferase; aph(3')-Ia; confers resistance to kanamycin in bacteria or G418 (Geneticin®) in eukaryotes
   8569..9157    +  rep_origin     ori: high-copy-number ColE1/pMB1/pBR322/pUC origin of replication
>Addgene plasmid #154029 | pDONR207 SARS-CoV-2 NSP3 Cys857Ala_nostop | addgene full sequence | sequence record 299773 | Addgene NGS Result
GCTCACATGTTCTTTCCTGCGTTATCCCCTGATTCTGTGGATAACCGTATTACCGCTAGCCAGGAAGAGT
TTGTAGAAACGCAAAAAGGCCATCCGTCAGGATGGCCTTCTGCTTAGTTTGATGCCTGGCAGTTTATGGC
GGGCGTCCTGCCCGCCACCCTCCGGGCCGTTGCTTCACAACGTTCAAATCCGCTCCCGGCGGATTTGTCC
TACTCAGGAGAGCGTTCATCGACAAACAACAGATAAAACGAAAGGCCCAGTCTTCCGACTGAGCCTTTCG
TTTTATTTGATGCCTGGCAGTTCCCTACTCTCGCGTTAACGCTAGCATGGATCTCGGGCCCCAAATAATG
ATTTTATTTTGACTGATAGTGACCTGTTCGTTGCAACAAATTGATGAGCAATGCTTTTTTATAATGCCAA
CTTTGTACAAAAAAGTTGGCATGGCCCCTACCAAGGTGACCTTCGGAGACGACACCGTGATCGAGGTGCA
GGGTTACAAGAGCGTGAACATCACCTTCGAGCTGGACGAACGCATCGACAAGGTGCTGAACGAAAAGTGC
TCCGCTTACACCGTGGAGCTGGGCACCGAGGTGAACGAATTCGCCTGCGTGGTGGCCGACGCTGTGATCA
AGACCCTGCAGCCAGTGTCCGAACTGCTGACCCCTCTGGGTATCGACCTGGACGAGTGGTCTATGGCTAC
CTACTACCTGTTCGACGAGAGCGGCGAATTCAAGCTGGCCTCTCACATGTACTGCAGCTTCTACCCTCCC
GACGAAGACGAGGAAGAGGGTGACTGCGAAGAGGAAGAGTTCGAGCCTTCCACTCAGTACGAGTACGGCA
CCGAAGACGACTACCAGGGCAAGCCTCTGGAATTCGGAGCCACCTCTGCCGCTCTGCAGCCTGAAGAGGA
ACAGGAGGAAGACTGGCTGGACGACGACTCCCAGCAGACCGTGGGTCAGCAGGACGGCTCTGAAGACAAC
CAGACCACCACCATCCAGACCATCGTGGAGGTGCAGCCTCAGCTGGAGATGGAACTGACCCCAGTGGTGC
AGACCATCGAG
[501 nt withheld, positions 1062-1562]
GAGATGAAGTCCGAAAAGCAGGTGGAGCAGAAGATCGCCGAGATCCCCAAGGAGGAAGTGAAGCCTTTCA
TCACCGAATCTAAGCCCAGCGTGGAGCAGAGAAAGCAGGACGACAAGAAGATCAAGGCCTGCGTGGAGGA
AGTGACCACCACCCTGGAGGAAACCAAGTTCCTGACCGAGAACCTGCTGCTGTACATCGACATCAACGGC
AACCTGCACCCTGACTCCGCTACCCTGGTGTCTGACATCGACATCACCTTCCTGAAGAAGGACGCCCCCT
ACATCGTGGGCGACGTGGTGCAGGAAGGAGTGCTGACCGCTGTGGTCATCCCTACCAAGAAGGCCGGTGG
CACCACCGAGATGCTGGCCAAGGCTCTGCGTAAGGTGCCAACCGACAACTACATCACCACCTACCCCGGT
CAGGGCCTGAACGGTTACACCGTGGAGGAAGCTAAGACCGTGCTGAAGAAGTGCAAGTCTGCCTTCTACA
TCCTGCCCTCCATCATCTCTAACGAGAAGCAGGAAATCCTGGGCACCGTGAGCTGGAACCTGCGCGAAAT
GCTGGCCCACGCTGAGGAAACCAGGAAGCTGATGCCCGTGTGCGTGGAGACCAAGGCCATCGTGAGCACC
ATCCAGAGAAAGTACAAGGGCATCAAGATCCAGGAGGGTGTGGTGGACTACGGCGCTCGTTTCTACTTCT
ACACCTCCAAGACCACCGTGGCCTCTCTGATCAACACCCTGAACGACCTGAACGAGACCCTGGTGACCAT
GCCACTGGGATACGTGACCCACGGTCTGAACCTGGAGGAAGCCGCTAGATACATGCGTTCCCTGAAGGTG
CCTGCTACCGTGAGCGTGAGCAGCCCTGACGCTGTGACCGCCTACAACGGATACCTGACCTCCTCTAGCA
AGACCCCTGAGGAACACTTCATCGAAACCATCAGCCTGGCCGGTTCCTACAAGGACTGGTCTTACAGCGG
ACAGTCCACCCAGCTGGGCATCGAGTTCCTGAAGCGCGGAGACAAGAGCGTGTACTACACCTCCAACCCA
ACCACCTTCCACCTGGACGGTGAAGTGATCACCTTCGACAACCTGAAGACCCTGCTGTCTCTGCGCGAGG
TGAGGACCATCAAGGTGTTCACCACCGTGGACAACATCAACCTGCACACCCAGGTGGTGGACATGAGCAT
GACCTACGGACAGCAGTTCGGTCCTACCTACCTGGACGGAGCTGACGTGACCAAGATCAAGCCACACAAC
TCCCACGAGGGCAAGACCTTCTACGTGCTGCCTAACGATGACACCCTGAGAGTGGAGGCTTTCGAATACT
ACCACACCACCGACCCATCCTTCCTGGGCAGGTACATGTCTGCCCTGAACCACACCAAGAAGTGGAAGTA
CCCCCAGGTGAACGGACTGACCAGCATCAAGTGGGCCGACAACAACGCCTACCTGGCCACCGCTCTGCTG
ACCCTGCAGCAGATCGAACTGAAGTTCAACCCACCCGCTCTGCAGGACGCTTACTACAGAGCCCGTGCTG
GCGAGGCCGCTAACTTCTGCGCTCTGATCCTGGCCTACTGCAACAAGACCGTGGGCGAACTGGGAGACGT
GAGAGAGACCATGAGCTACCTGTTCCAGCACGCCAACCTGGACTCCTGCAAGCGTGTGCTGAACGTGGTG
TGCAAGACCTGCGGCCAGCAGCAGACCACCCTGAAGGGAGTGGAAGCTGTGATGTACATGGGTACCCTGT
CCTACGAGCAGTTCAAGAAGGGCGTGCAGATCCCTTGCACCTGCGGAAAGCAGGCCACCAAGTACCTGGT
GCAGCAGGAAAGCCCATTCGTGATGATGTCCGCTCCTCCAGCCCAGTACGAACTGAAGCACGGCACCTTC
ACCTGCGCTTCCGAGTACACCGGCAACTACCAGTGCGGACACTACAAGCACATCACCTCTAAGGAGACCC
TGTACTGCATCGACGGAGCCCTGCTGACCAAGTCCTCTGAATACAAGGGTCCCATCACCGACGTGTTCTA
CAAGGAGAACAGCTACACCACCACCATCAAGCCCGTGACCTACAAGCTGGACGGCGTGGTGTGCACCGAA
ATCGACCCTAAGCTGGACAACTACTACAAGAAGGACAACTCTTACTTCACCGAGCAGCCTATCGACCTGG
TGCCAAACCAGCCCTACCCTAACGCCAGCTTCGACAACTTCAAGTTCGTGTGCGACAACATCAAGTTCGC
TGACGACCTGAACCAGCTGACCGGATACAAGAAGCCTGCCTCTAGAGAGCTGAAGGTGACCTTCTTCCCA
GACCTGAACGGCGACGTGGTGGCTATCGACTACAAGCACTACACCCCAAGCTTCAAGAAGGGAGCCAAGC
TGCTGCACAAGCCCATCGTGTGGCACGTGAACAACGCTACCAACAAGGCCACCTACAAGCCTAACACCTG
GTGCATCCGTTGCCTGTGGTCTACCAAGCCAGTGGAAACCTCCAACTCTTTCGACGTGCTGAAGAGCGAG
GACGCTCAGGGCATGGACAACCTGGCCTGCGAAGACCTGAAGCCCGTGAGCGAGGAAGTGGTGGAGAACC
CAACCATCCAGAAGGACGTGCTGGAATGCAACGTGAAGACCACCGAGGTGGTGGGAGACATCATCCTGAA
GCCAGCTAACAACAGCCTGAAGATCACCGAGGAAGTGGGTCACACCGACCTGATGGCCGCTTACGTGGAC
AACAGCTCCCTGACCATCAAGAAGCCCAACGAGCTGAGCAGGGTGCTGGGTCTGAAGACCCTGGCTACTC
ACGGTCTGGCTGCTGTGAACTCTGTGCCATGGGACACCATCGCTAACTACGCCAAGCCTTTCCTGAACAA
GGTGGTGTCCACCACCACCAACATCGTGACCAGATGTCTGAACCGCGTGTGCACCAACTACATGCCCTAC
TTCTTCACCCTGCTGCTGCAGCTGTGCACCTTCACCAGAAGCACCAACTCCCGTATCAAGGCTAGCATGC
CTACCACCATCGCCAAGAACACCGTGAAGAGCGTGGGAAAGTTCTGCCTGGAGGCTTCCTTCAACTACCT
GAAGTCTCCAAACTTCAGCAAGCTGATCAACATCATCATCTGGTTCCTGCTGCTCTCCGTGTGCCTGGGT
TCCCTGATCTACTCTACCGCCGCTCTGGGAGTGCTGATGTCTAACCTGGGTATGCCTAGCTACTGCACTG
GTTACAGAGAGGGATACCTGAACAGCACCAACGTGACCATCGCCACCTACTGCACCGGCAGCATCCCATG
CTCCGTGTGCCTGTCTGGACTGGACAGCCTGGACACCTACCCCTCCCTGGAAACCATCCAGATCACCATC
TCTAGCTTCAAGTGGGACCTGACCGCCTTCGGTCTGGTGGCTGAGTGGTTCCTGGCCTACATCCTGTTCA
CCAGGTTCTTCTACGTGCTGGGCCTGGCCGCTATCATGCAGCTGTTCTTCTCCTACTTCGCTGTGCACTT
CATCAGCAACTCCTGGCTGATGTGGCTGATCATCAACCTGGTGCAGATGGCTCCCATCTCTGCCATGGTG
CGCATGTACATCTTCTTCGCCAGCTTCTACTACGTGTGGAAGTCCTACGTGCACGTGGTGGACGGTTGCA
ACTCCTCTACCTGCATGATGTGCTACAAGCGCAACAGGGCTACCAGGGTGGAGTGCACCACCATCGTGAA
CGGCGTGCGCAGGTCCTTCTACGTGTACGCCAACGGCGGCAAGGGATTCTGCAAGCTGCACAACTGGAAC
TGCGTGAACTGCGACACCTTCTGCGCTGGCTCCACCTTCATCTCTGACGAGGTGGCCAGAGACCTGAGCC
TGCAGTTCAAGCGTCCAATCAACCCCACCGACCAGAGCTCCTACATCGTGGACTCTGTGACCGTGAAGAA
CGGTAGCATCCACCTGTACTTCGACAAGGCTGGCCAGAAGACCTACGAGCGCCACTCTCTGAGCCACTTC
GTGAACCTGGACAACCTGAGGGCCAACAACACCAAGGGCAGCCTGCCTATCAACGTGATCGTGTTCGACG
GAAAGTCCAAGTGCGAGGAATCTAGCGCCAAGTCCGCCAGCGTGTACTACAGCCAGCTGATGTGCCAGCC
AATCCTGCTGCTGGACCAGGCTCTGGTGTCTGACGTGGGAGACAGCGCCGAAGTGGCCGTGAAGATGTTC
GACGCCTACGTGAACACCTTCTCCTCTACCTTCAACGTGCCTATGGAGAAGCTGAAGACCCTGGTGGCTA
CTGCTGAGGCTGAACTGGCTAAGAACGTGTCCCTGGACAACGTGCTGAGCACCTTCATCTCCGCCGCTAG
GCAGGGTTTCGTGGACTCTGACGTGGAAACCAAAGACGTGGTGGAGTGCCTGAAGCTGTCTCACCAGAGC
GACATCGAAGTGACCGGCGACTCCTGCAACAACTACATGCTGACCTACAACAAGGTGGAGAACATGACCC
CAAGAGACCTGGGAGCTTGCATCGACTGCTCCGCCCGTCACATCAACGCTCAGGTGGCCAAGTCTCACAA
CATCGCCCTGATCTGGAACGTGAAGGACTTCATGAGCCTGTCCGAGCAGCTGCGCAAGCAGATCAGGAGC
GCCGCTAAGAAGAACAACCTGCCCTTCAAGCTGACCTGCGCTACCACCAGACAGGTGGTGAACGTGGTGA
CCACCAAGATCGCCCTGAAGGGCGGATACCCAACTTTCTTGTACAAAGTTGGCATTATAAGAAAGCATTG
CTTATCAATTTGTTGCAACGAACAGGTCACTATCAGTCAAAATAAAATCATTATTTGCCATCCAGCTGCA
GCTCTGGCCCGTGTCTCAAAATCTCTGATGTTACATTGCACAAGATAAAAATATATCATCATGAACAATA
AAACTGTCTGCTTACATAAACAGTAATACAAGGGGTGTTATGAGCCATATTCAACGGGAAACGTCGAGGC
CGCGATTAAATTCCAACATGGATGCTGATTTATATGGGTATAAATGGGCTCGCGATAATGTCGGGCAATC
AGGTGCGACAATCTATCGCTTGTATGGGAAGCCCGATGCGCCAGAGTTGTTTCTGAAACATGGCAAAGGT
AGCGTTGCCAATGATGTTACAGATGAGATGGTCAGACTAAACTGGCTGACGGAATTTATGCCTCTTCCGA
CCATCAAGCATTTTATCCGTACTCCTGATGATGCATGGTTACTCACCACTGCGATCCCCGGAAAAACAGC
ATTCCAGGTATTAGAAGAATATCCTGATTCAGGTGAAAATATTGTTGATGCGCTGGCAGTGTTCCTGCGC
CGGTTGCATTCGATTCCTGTTTGTAATTGTCCTTTTAACAGCGATCGCGTATTTCGTCTCGCTCAGGCGC
AATCACGAATGAATAACGGTTTGGTTGATGCGAGTGATTTTGATGACGAGCGTAATGGCTGGCCTGTTGA
ACAAGTCTGGAAAGAAATGCATAAACTTTTGCCATTCTCACCGGATTCAGTCGTCACTCATGGTGATTTC
TCACTTGATAACCTTATTTTTGACGAGGGGAAATTAGGCCGGGAAGCCGATCTCGGCTTGAACGAATTGT
TAGGTGGCGGTACTTGGGTCGATATCAAAGTGCATCACTTCTTCCCGTATGCCCAACTTTGTATAGAGAG
CCACTGCGGGATCGTCACCGTAATCTGCTTGCACGTAGATCACATAAGCACCAAGCGCGTTGGCCTCATG
CTTGAGGAGATTGATGAGCGCGGTGGCAATGCCCTGCCTCCGGTGCTCGCCGGAGACTGCGAGATCATAG
ATATAGATCTCACTACGCGGCTGCTCAAACTTGGGCAGAACGTAAGCCGCGAGAGCGCCAACAACCGCTT
CTTGGTCGAAGGCAGCAAGCGCGATGAATGTCTTACTACGGAGCAAGTTCCCGAGGTAATCGGAGTCCGG
CTGATGTTGGGAGTAGGTGGCTACGTCTCCGAACTCACGACCGAAAAGATCAAGAGCAGCCCGCATGGAT
TTGACTTGGTCAGGGCCGAGCCTACATGTGCGAATGATGCCCATACTTGAGCCACCTAACTTTGTTTTAG
GGCGACTGCCCTGCTGCGTAACATCGTTGCTGCTGCGTAACATCGTTGCTGCTCCATAACATCAAACATC
GACCCACGGCGTAACGCGCTTGCTGCTTGGATGCCCGAGGCATAGACTGTACAAAAAAACAGTCATAACA
AGCCATGAAAACCGCCACTGCGCCGTTACCACCGCTGCGTTCGGTCAAGGTTCTGGACCAGTTGCGTGAG
CGCATACGCTACTTGCATTACAGTTTACGAACCGAACAGGCTTATGTCAACTGGGTTCGTGCCTTCATCC
GTTTCCACGGTGTGCGTCACCCGGCAACCTTGGGCAGCAGCGAAGTCGAGGCATTTCTGTCCTGGCTGGC
GAACGAGCGCAAGGTTTCGGTCTCCACGCATCGTCAGGCATTGGCGGCCTTGCTGTTCTTCTACGGCAAG
GTGCTGTGCACGGATCTGCCCTGGCTTCAGGAGATCGGAAGACCTCGGCCGTCGCGGCGCTTGCCGGTGG
TGCTGACCCCGGATGAAGTGGTTCGCATCCTCGGTTTTCTGGAAGGCGAGCATCGTTTGTTCGCCCAGGA
CTCTAGCTATAGTTCTAGTGGTTGGCTACTAATAGGTTGTATTGATGTTGGACGAGTCGGAATCGCAGAC
CGATACCAGGATCTTGCCATCCTATGGAACTGCCTCGGTGAGTTTTCTCCTTCATTACAGAAACGGCTTT
TTCAAAAATATGGTATTGATAATCCTGATATGAATAAATTGCAGTTTCATTTGATGCTCGATGAGTTTTT
CTAATCAGAATTGGTTAATTGGTTGTAACACTGGCAGAGCATTACGCTGACTTGACGGGACGGCGCAAGC
TCATGACCAAAATCCCTTAACGTGAGTTTTCGTTCCACTGAGCGTCAGACCCCGTAGAAAAGATCAAAGG
ATCTTCTTGAGATCCTTTTTTTCTGCGCGTAATCTGCTGCTTGCAAACAAAAAAACCACCGCTACCAGCG
GTGGTTTGTTTGCCGGATCAAGAGCTACCAACTCTTTTTCCGAAGGTAACTGGCTTCAGCAGAGCGCAGA
TACCAAATACTGTTCTTCTAGTGTAGCCGTAGTTAGGCCACCACTTCAAGAACTCTGTAGCACCGCCTAC
ATACCTCGCTCTGCTAATCCTGTTACCAGTGGCTGCTGCCAGTGGCGATAAGTCGTGTCTTACCGGGTTG
GACTCAAGACGATAGTTACCGGATAAGGCGCAGCGGTCGGGCTGAACGGGGGGTTCGTGCACACAGCCCA
GCTTGGAGCGAACGACCTACACCGAACTGAGATACCTACAGCGTGAGCTATGAGAAAGCGCCACGCTTCC
CGAAGGGAGAAAGGCGGACAGGTATCCGGTAAGCGGCAGGGTCGGAACAGGAGAGCGCACGAGGGAGCTT
CCAGGGGGAAACGCCTGGTATCTTTATAGTCCTGTCGGGTTTCGCCACCTCTGACTTGAGCGTCGATTTT
TGTGATGCTCGTCAGGGGGGCGGAGCCTATGGAAAAACGCCAGCAACGCGGCCTTTTTACGGTTCCTGGC
CTTTTGCTGGCCTTTT
