Features (pLannotate 1.2.2; 2 found; start..end, strand, type, name):
      4..5838    +  CDS            R1A_SARS2 (fragment) (sequence partly withheld): Experimental evidence at protein level: Swiss-Prot protein existence level 1. [Non-structural protein 10]: Plays a pivotal role in viral transcription by stimulating both nsp14 3'-5' exoribonuclease and nsp16 2'-O-methyltransferase activities. Therefore plays an essential role in viral mRNAs cap methylation. From Severe acute respiratory syndrome coronavirus 2 (2019-nCoV) (SARS-CoV-2).
   5806..5838    +  CDS            R1A_SARS2 (fragment): Experimental evidence at protein level: Swiss-Prot protein existence level 1. [Non-structural protein 10]: Plays a pivotal role in viral transcription by stimulating both nsp14 3'-5' exoribonuclease and nsp16 2'-O-methyltransferase activities. Therefore plays an essential role in viral mRNAs cap methylation. From Severe acute respiratory syndrome coronavirus 2 (2019-nCoV) (SARS-CoV-2).
>Addgene plasmid #154029 | pDONR207 SARS-CoV-2 NSP3 Cys857Ala_nostop | depositor full sequence | sequence record 300324 | Depositor Sequence
ATGGCCCCTACCAAGGTGACCTTCGGAGACGACACCGTGATCGAGGTGCAGGGTTACAAGAGCGTGAACA
TCACCTTCGAGCTGGACGAACGCATCGACAAGGTGCTGAACGAAAAGTGCTCCGCTTACACCGTGGAGCT
GGGCACCGAGGTGAACGAATTCGCCTGCGTGGTGGCCGACGCTGTGATCAAGACCCTGCAGCCAGTGTCC
GAACTGCTGACCCCTCTGGGTATCGACCTGGACGAGTGGTCTATGGCTACCTACTACCTGTTCGACGAGA
GCGGCGAATTCAAGCTGGCCTCTCACATGTACTGCAGCTTCTACCCTCCCGACGAAGACGAGGAAGAGGG
TGACTGCGAAGAGGAAGAGTTCGAGCCTTCCACTCAGTACGAGTACGGCACCGAAGACGACTACCAGGGC
AAGCCTCTGGAATTCGGAGCCACCTCTGCCGCTCTGCAGCCTGAAGAGGAACAGGAGGAAGACTGGCTGG
ACGACGACTCCCAGCAGACCGTGGGTCAGCAGGACGGCTCTGAAGACAACCAGACCACCACCATCCAGAC
CATCGTGGAGGTGCAGCCTCAGCTGGAGATGGAACTGACCCCAGTGGTGCAGACCATCGAG
[501 nt withheld, positions 622-1122]
GAGATGAAGTCCGAAAAGCAGGTGGAGCAGAAGATCGCCGAGATCCCCAAGGAGGAAGTGAAGCCTTTCA
TCACCGAATCTAAGCCCAGCGTGGAGCAGAGAAAGCAGGACGACAAGAAGATCAAGGCCTGCGTGGAGGA
AGTGACCACCACCCTGGAGGAAACCAAGTTCCTGACCGAGAACCTGCTGCTGTACATCGACATCAACGGC
AACCTGCACCCTGACTCCGCTACCCTGGTGTCTGACATCGACATCACCTTCCTGAAGAAGGACGCCCCCT
ACATCGTGGGCGACGTGGTGCAGGAAGGAGTGCTGACCGCTGTGGTCATCCCTACCAAGAAGGCCGGTGG
CACCACCGAGATGCTGGCCAAGGCTCTGCGTAAGGTGCCAACCGACAACTACATCACCACCTACCCCGGT
CAGGGCCTGAACGGTTACACCGTGGAGGAAGCTAAGACCGTGCTGAAGAAGTGCAAGTCTGCCTTCTACA
TCCTGCCCTCCATCATCTCTAACGAGAAGCAGGAAATCCTGGGCACCGTGAGCTGGAACCTGCGCGAAAT
GCTGGCCCACGCTGAGGAAACCAGGAAGCTGATGCCCGTGTGCGTGGAGACCAAGGCCATCGTGAGCACC
ATCCAGAGAAAGTACAAGGGCATCAAGATCCAGGAGGGTGTGGTGGACTACGGCGCTCGTTTCTACTTCT
ACACCTCCAAGACCACCGTGGCCTCTCTGATCAACACCCTGAACGACCTGAACGAGACCCTGGTGACCAT
GCCACTGGGATACGTGACCCACGGTCTGAACCTGGAGGAAGCCGCTAGATACATGCGTTCCCTGAAGGTG
CCTGCTACCGTGAGCGTGAGCAGCCCTGACGCTGTGACCGCCTACAACGGATACCTGACCTCCTCTAGCA
AGACCCCTGAGGAACACTTCATCGAAACCATCAGCCTGGCCGGTTCCTACAAGGACTGGTCTTACAGCGG
ACAGTCCACCCAGCTGGGCATCGAGTTCCTGAAGCGCGGAGACAAGAGCGTGTACTACACCTCCAACCCA
ACCACCTTCCACCTGGACGGTGAAGTGATCACCTTCGACAACCTGAAGACCCTGCTGTCTCTGCGCGAGG
TGAGGACCATCAAGGTGTTCACCACCGTGGACAACATCAACCTGCACACCCAGGTGGTGGACATGAGCAT
GACCTACGGACAGCAGTTCGGTCCTACCTACCTGGACGGAGCTGACGTGACCAAGATCAAGCCACACAAC
TCCCACGAGGGCAAGACCTTCTACGTGCTGCCTAACGATGACACCCTGAGAGTGGAGGCTTTCGAATACT
ACCACACCACCGACCCATCCTTCCTGGGCAGGTACATGTCTGCCCTGAACCACACCAAGAAGTGGAAGTA
CCCCCAGGTGAACGGACTGACCAGCATCAAGTGGGCCGACAACAACGCCTACCTGGCCACCGCTCTGCTG
ACCCTGCAGCAGATCGAACTGAAGTTCAACCCACCCGCTCTGCAGGACGCTTACTACAGAGCCCGTGCTG
GCGAGGCCGCTAACTTCTGCGCTCTGATCCTGGCCTACTGCAACAAGACCGTGGGCGAACTGGGAGACGT
GAGAGAGACCATGAGCTACCTGTTCCAGCACGCCAACCTGGACTCCTGCAAGCGTGTGCTGAACGTGGTG
TGCAAGACCTGCGGCCAGCAGCAGACCACCCTGAAGGGAGTGGAAGCTGTGATGTACATGGGTACCCTGT
CCTACGAGCAGTTCAAGAAGGGCGTGCAGATCCCTTGCACCTGCGGAAAGCAGGCCACCAAGTACCTGGT
GCAGCAGGAAAGCCCATTCGTGATGATGTCCGCTCCTCCAGCCCAGTACGAACTGAAGCACGGCACCTTC
ACCTGCGCTTCCGAGTACACCGGCAACTACCAGTGCGGACACTACAAGCACATCACCTCTAAGGAGACCC
TGTACTGCATCGACGGAGCCCTGCTGACCAAGTCCTCTGAATACAAGGGTCCCATCACCGACGTGTTCTA
CAAGGAGAACAGCTACACCACCACCATCAAGCCCGTGACCTACAAGCTGGACGGCGTGGTGTGCACCGAA
ATCGACCCTAAGCTGGACAACTACTACAAGAAGGACAACTCTTACTTCACCGAGCAGCCTATCGACCTGG
TGCCAAACCAGCCCTACCCTAACGCCAGCTTCGACAACTTCAAGTTCGTGTGCGACAACATCAAGTTCGC
TGACGACCTGAACCAGCTGACCGGATACAAGAAGCCTGCCTCTAGAGAGCTGAAGGTGACCTTCTTCCCA
GACCTGAACGGCGACGTGGTGGCTATCGACTACAAGCACTACACCCCAAGCTTCAAGAAGGGAGCCAAGC
TGCTGCACAAGCCCATCGTGTGGCACGTGAACAACGCTACCAACAAGGCCACCTACAAGCCTAACACCTG
GTGCATCCGTTGCCTGTGGTCTACCAAGCCAGTGGAAACCTCCAACTCTTTCGACGTGCTGAAGAGCGAG
GACGCTCAGGGCATGGACAACCTGGCCTGCGAAGACCTGAAGCCCGTGAGCGAGGAAGTGGTGGAGAACC
CAACCATCCAGAAGGACGTGCTGGAATGCAACGTGAAGACCACCGAGGTGGTGGGAGACATCATCCTGAA
GCCAGCTAACAACAGCCTGAAGATCACCGAGGAAGTGGGTCACACCGACCTGATGGCCGCTTACGTGGAC
AACAGCTCCCTGACCATCAAGAAGCCCAACGAGCTGAGCAGGGTGCTGGGTCTGAAGACCCTGGCTACTC
ACGGTCTGGCTGCTGTGAACTCTGTGCCATGGGACACCATCGCTAACTACGCCAAGCCTTTCCTGAACAA
GGTGGTGTCCACCACCACCAACATCGTGACCAGATGTCTGAACCGCGTGTGCACCAACTACATGCCCTAC
TTCTTCACCCTGCTGCTGCAGCTGTGCACCTTCACCAGAAGCACCAACTCCCGTATCAAGGCTAGCATGC
CTACCACCATCGCCAAGAACACCGTGAAGAGCGTGGGAAAGTTCTGCCTGGAGGCTTCCTTCAACTACCT
GAAGTCTCCAAACTTCAGCAAGCTGATCAACATCATCATCTGGTTCCTGCTGCTCTCCGTGTGCCTGGGT
TCCCTGATCTACTCTACCGCCGCTCTGGGAGTGCTGATGTCTAACCTGGGTATGCCTAGCTACTGCACTG
GTTACAGAGAGGGATACCTGAACAGCACCAACGTGACCATCGCCACCTACTGCACCGGCAGCATCCCATG
CTCCGTGTGCCTGTCTGGACTGGACAGCCTGGACACCTACCCCTCCCTGGAAACCATCCAGATCACCATC
TCTAGCTTCAAGTGGGACCTGACCGCCTTCGGTCTGGTGGCTGAGTGGTTCCTGGCCTACATCCTGTTCA
CCAGGTTCTTCTACGTGCTGGGCCTGGCCGCTATCATGCAGCTGTTCTTCTCCTACTTCGCTGTGCACTT
CATCAGCAACTCCTGGCTGATGTGGCTGATCATCAACCTGGTGCAGATGGCTCCCATCTCTGCCATGGTG
CGCATGTACATCTTCTTCGCCAGCTTCTACTACGTGTGGAAGTCCTACGTGCACGTGGTGGACGGTTGCA
ACTCCTCTACCTGCATGATGTGCTACAAGCGCAACAGGGCTACCAGGGTGGAGTGCACCACCATCGTGAA
CGGCGTGCGCAGGTCCTTCTACGTGTACGCCAACGGCGGCAAGGGATTCTGCAAGCTGCACAACTGGAAC
TGCGTGAACTGCGACACCTTCTGCGCTGGCTCCACCTTCATCTCTGACGAGGTGGCCAGAGACCTGAGCC
TGCAGTTCAAGCGTCCAATCAACCCCACCGACCAGAGCTCCTACATCGTGGACTCTGTGACCGTGAAGAA
CGGTAGCATCCACCTGTACTTCGACAAGGCTGGCCAGAAGACCTACGAGCGCCACTCTCTGAGCCACTTC
GTGAACCTGGACAACCTGAGGGCCAACAACACCAAGGGCAGCCTGCCTATCAACGTGATCGTGTTCGACG
GAAAGTCCAAGTGCGAGGAATCTAGCGCCAAGTCCGCCAGCGTGTACTACAGCCAGCTGATGTGCCAGCC
AATCCTGCTGCTGGACCAGGCTCTGGTGTCTGACGTGGGAGACAGCGCCGAAGTGGCCGTGAAGATGTTC
GACGCCTACGTGAACACCTTCTCCTCTACCTTCAACGTGCCTATGGAGAAGCTGAAGACCCTGGTGGCTA
CTGCTGAGGCTGAACTGGCTAAGAACGTGTCCCTGGACAACGTGCTGAGCACCTTCATCTCCGCCGCTAG
GCAGGGTTTCGTGGACTCTGACGTGGAAACCAAAGACGTGGTGGAGTGCCTGAAGCTGTCTCACCAGAGC
GACATCGAAGTGACCGGCGACTCCTGCAACAACTACATGCTGACCTACAACAAGGTGGAGAACATGACCC
CAAGAGACCTGGGAGCTTGCATCGACTGCTCCGCCCGTCACATCAACGCTCAGGTGGCCAAGTCTCACAA
CATCGCCCTGATCTGGAACGTGAAGGACTTCATGAGCCTGTCCGAGCAGCTGCGCAAGCAGATCAGGAGC
GCCGCTAAGAAGAACAACCTGCCCTTCAAGCTGACCTGCGCTACCACCAGACAGGTGGTGAACGTGGTGA
CCACCAAGATCGCCCTGAAGGGCGGA
